>Addgene plasmid #23524 | pDONR223-MYO3B | depositor partial sequence | sequence record 10801 | Author sequence, M13pUC-fwd
AAAGATTTTATTTTGACTGATAGTGACCTGTTCGTTGCAACAAATTGATGAGCAATGCTTTTTTATAATG
CCAACTTTGTACAAAAAAGTTGGCACCATGAAACATCTGTATGGATTATTTCACTATAATCCTATGATGC
TTGGACTTGAATCACTTCCAGATCCCACAGACACCTGGGAAATTATAGAGACCATTGGTAAAGGCACCTA
TGGCAAAGTCTACAAGGTAACTAACAAGAGAGATGGGAGCCTGGCTGCAGTGAAAATTCTGGATCCAGTC
AGTGATATGGATGAAGAAATTGAGGCAGAATACAACATTTTGCAGTTCCTTCCTAATCATCCCAATGTTG
TAAAGTTTTATGGGATGTTTTACAAAGCGGATCACTGTGTAGGGGGACAGCTGTGGCTGGTCCTGGAGCT
GTGTAATGGGGGCTCAGTCACTGAGCTTGTCAAAGGTCTACTCAGATGTGGCCAGCGGTTGGATGAAGCA
ATGATCTCATACATCTTGTACGGGGCCCTCTTGGGCCTTCAGCATTTGCACAACAACCGAATCATCCACC
GTGATGTGAAGGGGAATAACATTCTTCTGACAACAGAAGGAGGAGTTAAGCTCGTTGACTTTGGTGTTTC
AGCTCAACTCACCAGTACACGTCTGCGGAGAAACACATCTGTTGGCACCCCGTTCTGGATGGCCCCTGAG
GTCATTGCCTGTGAGCAGCAGTATGACTCTTCCTATGACGCTCGCTGTGACGTCTGGTCCTTGGGGATCA
CAGCTATTGAACTGGGGGATGGAGACCCTCCCCTCTTTGACATGCATCCTGTG
