>Addgene plasmid #23524 | pDONR223-MYO3B | addgene partial sequence | sequence record 29284 | 23524 with M13pUC-fwd
ATAATGATTTTATTTTGACTGATAGTGACCTGTTCGTTGCAACAAATTGATGAGCAATGCTTTTTTATAA
TGCCAACTTTGTACAAAAAAGTTGGCACCATGAAACATCTGTATGGATTATTTCACTATAATCCTATGAT
GCTTGGACTTGAATCACTTCCAGATCCCACAGACACCTGGGAAATTATAGAGACCATTGGTAAAGGCACC
TATGGCAAAGTCTACAAGGTAACTAACAAGAGAGATGGGAGCCTGGCTGCAGTGAAAATTCTGGATCCAG
TCAGTGATATGGATGAAGAAATTGAGGCAGAATACAACATTTTGCAGTTCCTTCCTAATCATCCCAATGT
TGTAAAGTTTTATGGGATGTTTTACAAAGCGGATCACTGTGTAGGGGGACAGCTGTGGCTGGTCCTGGAG
CTGTGTAATGGGGGCTCAGTCACTGAGCTTGTCAAAGGTCTACTCAGATGTGGCCAGCGGTTGGATGAAG
CAATGATCTCATACATCTTGTACGGGGCCCTCTTGGGCCTTCAGCATTTGCACAACAACCGAATCATCCA
CCGTGATGTGAAGGGGAATAACATTCTTCTGACAACAGAAGGAGGAGTTAAGCTCGTTGACTTTGGTGTT
TCAGCT
