>Addgene plasmid #23524 | pDONR223-MYO3B | depositor partial sequence | sequence record 47048 | Author sequence, M13-rev
ACCGATGATCGCTGGATGGCAATAATGATTTTATTTTGACTGATAGTGACCTGTTCGTTGCAACAAATTG
ATAAGCAATGCTTTCTTATAATGCCAACTTTGTACAAGAAAGTTGGCAAATGTTGAGCAAAAGAGTCTCC
TTTTGAGGATGAAGAAAAAAAGGAAGGGTGGGCTGAGTTGTTCTCCTCAGGGATACAGTCCACTGGTGAC
AGAGATTTGTAATATTCATCTTCCCCATCAAGTACTTTGATTTGGCCAAGTTTTCTTGGCTTCCTCTTGC
TCCCTTGATATTCTAGAGTTCCATTTAACTGGTTATAGTACATGGTGTCCTCAGGGCTACTCAGCATTTT
GGGCTGCTGACATCGTCGGCGAGGTGTTCGATGCTTCTGTGCAAGACCATTTTCTGAACCAGGCTTTTGA
GGGGCTCCCCAGAGACTCAATCCTTGCTGATCTGGAGCAGGATGGCATATCCGAGAAGACAGCAAATCAG
TCCCAGAAACCGAGTGCTTGTTTGCATGTCCTGCGAAGATATCGCACCCTTTTGGAGAACTCTGGGCTTG
TGAATGCCCATTTTTCTCTGTGACAGCAGGAGAGTTGCTTGAAGTCTGTGTACGGCCATTGTTGGATTCT
GCTTGTGAATGGCTCCTACGATGTACAGAGCCCCTGAGAACTTTATGGTCACCAGGCTCGCTGCAGTCTT
GAACCTCGGCACTTCCCCTCGTACCTGCTGCGACGGGGGAATGTGGCCCACTGCTTTGGTTTGAAGTGTC
CCCTGCTTGATTATGAGCAGCAGACTCATTCCTTCTGTTGCTTATTTTCTTAAATTTCCTCCGAGCATCA
TATCCTCTCCAAGGCTGACTGGGAT
