[The description below was written by a language model from this plasmid's Addgene catalogue record.]
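Description:
pDONR223-MYO3B is a Gateway entry clone built in the Invitrogen pDONR223 donor vector backbone (about 5 kb without insert). It carries the human MYO3B open reading frame, encoding myosin IIIB, as an insert of roughly 4 kb. The plasmid is maintained at high copy number in standard E. coli cloning strains and is selected with spectinomycin. The record provides no feature table, so the origin of replication and the exact recombination sites are not itemised. As a product of Gateway cloning into a donor vector, the ORF would be expected to sit between att recombination sites, and M13 forward and reverse primer sites flanking the insert are recorded for sequencing.

The ORF was deliberately cloned without a stop codon. This "open" configuration lets the coding sequence be transferred by Gateway recombination into a destination vector that supplies a C-terminal epitope tag of choice together with a stop codon in frame. The record lists no promoter driving the insert, and the depositors state that the plasmid should not be used directly for transfection. It therefore serves as a shuttle and archival source of the ORF rather than as an expression construct. For expression in mammalian cells, the depositors point to a companion set of lentiviral Gateway destination vectors (the pLX301 to pLX304 series), which are obtained separately. The clone belongs to an ORF collection associated with a study of resistance to RAF inhibition through reactivation of the MAP kinase pathway, which is consistent with its use in gain-of-function expression screens once moved into a suitable expression vector.
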