Addgene plasmid #23524: pDONR223-MYO3B
Depositing lab: William Hahn & David Root. Depositing organization: Dana-Farber Cancer Institute. Publication: COT drives resistance to RAF inhibition through MAP kinase pathway reactivation. Johannessen CM, Boehm JS, Kim SY, Thomas SR, Wardwell L, Johnson LA, Emery CM, Stransky N, Cogdill AP, Barretina J, Caponigro G, Hieronymus H, Murray RR, Salehi-Ashtiani K, Hill DE, Vidal M, Zhao JJ, Yang X, Alkan O, Kim S, Harris JL, Wilson CJ, Myer VE, Finan PM, Root DE, Roberts TM, Golub T, Flaherty KT, Dummer R, Weber BL, Sellers WR, Schlegel R, Wargo JA, Hahn WC, Garraway LA. Nature. 2010 Dec 16;468(7326):968-72. doi: 10.1038/nature09627 PubMed 21107320.
Backbone
  Vector backbone: pDONR223
  Backbone manufacturer: Invitrogen
  Backbone size w/o insert (bp): 5005
  Vector type: Gateway Donor vector
Growth in bacteria
  Bacterial resistance: Spectinomycin, 50 μg/mL
  Growth temperature: 37°C
  Growth strain: DH5alpha
  Copy number: High Copy
Gene/Insert
  Gene/Insert name: MYO3B (alt name: myosin IIIB)
  Species: H. sapiens (human)
  Insert size (bp): 4026
  Entrez Gene: MYO3B
  Cloning method: Gateway Cloning
  Sequencing primers: 5′ M13pUC-fwd; 3′ M13rev
Terms and licenses: Academic/Nonprofit Terms; Industry Terms: Not Available to Industry
Depositor comments: The ORF has no Stop codon. This design enables easy recombination into a destination vector to add an epitope tag of choice and Stop codon to the ORF. Do NOT use this plasmid directly for transfections. A set of 4 custom lentiviral vectors is available ( pLX301 (http://www.addgene.org/25895/) , pLX302 (http://www.addgene.org/25896/) , pLX303 (http://www.addgene.org/25897/) , pLX304 (http://www.addgene.org/25890/) ) to be used to express these ORFs in mammalian cells. These plasmids are not included in the kit and must be ordered separately.
How to cite: pDONR223-MYO3B was a gift from William Hahn & David Root (Addgene plasmid # 23524 ; http://n2t.net/addgene:23524 ; RRID:Addgene_23524)
